Addgene plasmid #196767: pGG-PIP29
Purpose: Contains GLR2.5 promoter
Depositing lab: Marc Somssich. Depositing organization: University of Melbourne. Publication: Resolving spatially distinct phytohormone response zones in Arabidopsis thaliana roots colonized by Fusarium oxysporum. Calabria J, Wang L, Rast-Somssich MI, Chen HW, Watt M, Persson S, Andersen TG, Idnurm A, Somssich M. J Exp Bot. 2025 Jan 17:erae516. doi: 10.1093/jxb/erae516. PubMed 39823275.
Backbone
  Vector backbone: pGGA000
  Total vector size (bp): 5174
  Vector type: GreenGate (GG) Entry Vector
Growth in bacteria
  Bacterial resistance: Ampicillin, 100 μg/mL
  Growth temperature: 37°C
  Growth strain: DH5alpha
  Copy number: High Copy
Gene/Insert
  Gene/Insert name: GLUTAMATE RECEPTOR 2.5 (alt names: GLR2.5; AT5G11210)
  Species: A. thaliana (mustard weed)
  Insert size (bp): 2488
  Mutation: 1488, 1489 G->C
  Entrez Gene: GLR2.5 (a.k.a. AT5G11210, ARABIDOPSIS THALIANA GLU, ATGLR2.5, F2I11.100, F2I11_100, glutamate receptor 2.5)
Terms and licenses: Academic/Nonprofit Terms; Industry Terms: Not Available to Industry
Depositor comments: Please visit https://doi.org/10.1101/2022.12.20.521292 for bioRxiv preprint.
How to cite: pGG-PIP29 was a gift from Marc Somssich (Addgene plasmid # 196767 ; http://n2t.net/addgene:196767 ; RRID:Addgene_196767)
