[The description below was written by a language model from this plasmid's Addgene catalogue record and pLannotate feature annotations shown in this document.]
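Description:
pGG-PIP29 is a GreenGate entry vector built on the pGGA000 backbone, the module position conventionally used for promoters in the GreenGate Golden Gate-style cloning system for assembling plant expression constructs. It is a small (about 5.2 kb), high-copy E. coli plasmid that replicates from a ColE1/pUC-type origin and is selected with ampicillin through a bla (β-lactamase) cassette driven by its own promoter. The feature table also picks up typical cloning-vector remnants around the insert site: a lac promoter/operator with CAP binding site, fragments of lacI and lacZα, flanking SP6 and T7 phage promoters, and partial bom and rop sequences. None of these plays a role in the plant payload.

The insert is a 2,488 bp fragment from the Arabidopsis thaliana GLUTAMATE RECEPTOR 2.5 locus (GLR2.5, AT5G11210), recorded as containing the GLR2.5 promoter. It sits between the SP6 and T7 sites. Most of it is unannotated, as expected for noncoding upstream sequence, but the annotation detects a short fragment matching the GLR2.5 coding sequence near its 3' end, suggesting the cloned region extends slightly into the start of the gene. The record lists G-to-C changes at positions 1488 and 1489. Their purpose is not stated, although such substitutions in GreenGate modules are commonly made to remove internal type IIS restriction sites.

As a promoter module, the plasmid carries no reporter or plant selection marker itself. It is meant to be combined with other GreenGate modules (tags, coding sequences, terminators, resistance cassettes) in a destination vector. The associated publication concerns spatially distinct phytohormone response zones in Arabidopsis roots colonized by Fusarium oxysporum, which suggests use in promoter-reporter lines, although the record does not describe the final assemblies.
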