Features (pLannotate 1.2.2; 13 found; start..end, strand, type, name):
     96..200     +  promoter       AmpR promoter: bla
    201..1061    +  CDS            AmpR: β-lactamase; bla; confers resistance to ampicillin, carbenicillin, and related antibiotics
   1232..1820    +  rep_origin     ori: high-copy-number ColE1/pMB1/pBR322/pUC origin of replication
   2003..2095    +  CDS            lacI (fragment): lac repressor; lacI; The lac repressor binds to the lac operator to inhibit transcription in E. coli. This inhibition can be relieved by adding lactose or isopropyl-β-D-thiogalactopyranoside (IPTG).
   2108..2129    +  protein_bind   CAP binding site: CAP binding activates transcription in the presence of cAMP. E. coli catabolite activator protein
   2144..2174    +  promoter       lac promoter: promoter for the E. coli lac operon
   2182..2198    +  protein_bind   lac operator: The lac repressor binds to the lac operator to inhibit transcription in E. coli. This inhibition can be relieved by adding lactose or isopropyl-β-D-thiogalactopyranoside (IPTG). lac repressor encoded by lacI
   2212..2230    +  promoter       SP6 promoter: promoter for bacteriophage SP6 RNA polymerase
   4564..4737    +  CDS            GLR2.5 (fragment): GLR25_ARATH - Experimental evidence at transcript level: Swiss-Prot protein existence level 2. Glutamate-gated receptor that probably acts as non-selective cation channel. May be involved in light-signal transduction and calcium homeostasis via the regulation of calcium influx into cells. From Arabidopsis thaliana (Mouse-ear cress).
   4759..4777    -  promoter       T7 promoter: promoter for bacteriophage T7 RNA polymerase
   4779..4931    +  CDS            lacZα (fragment): LacZα fragment of β-galactosidase; lacZ fragment
   4937..5036    -  misc_feature   bom (fragment): basis of mobility region from pBR322
   5138..1       -  CDS            rop (fragment) (across the origin): Rop protein, which maintains plasmids at low copy number; rop
>Addgene plasmid #196767 | pGG-PIP29 | addgene full sequence | sequence record 396345 | Addgene NGS Result
GACGAAAGGGCCTCGTGATACGCCTATTTTTATAGGTTAATGTCATGATAATAATGGTTTCTTAGACGTC
AGGTGGCACTTTTCGGGGAAATGTGCGCGGAACCCCTATTTGTTTATTTTTCTAAATACATTCAAATATG
TATCCGCTCATGAGACAATAACCCTGATAAATGCTTCAATAATATTGAAAAAGGAAGAGTATGAGTATTC
AACATTTCCGTGTCGCCCTTATTCCCTTTTTTGCGGCATTTTGCCTTCCTGTTTTTGCTCACCCAGAAAC
GCTGGTGAAAGTAAAAGATGCTGAAGATCAGTTGGGTGCACGAGTGGGTTACATCGAACTGGATCTCAAC
AGCGGTAAGATCCTTGAGAGTTTTCGCCCCGAAGAACGTTTTCCAATGATGAGCACTTTTAAAGTTCTGC
TATGTGGCGCGGTATTATCCCGTATTGACGCCGGGCAAGAGCAACTCGGTCGCCGCATACACTATTCTCA
GAATGACTTGGTTGAGTACTCACCAGTCACAGAAAAGCATCTTACGGATGGCATGACAGTAAGAGAATTA
TGCAGTGCTGCCATAACCATGAGTGATAACACTGCGGCCAACTTACTTCTGACAACGATCGGAGGACCGA
AGGAGCTAACCGCTTTTTTGCACAACATGGGGGATCATGTAACTCGCCTTGATCGTTGGGAACCGGAGCT
GAATGAAGCCATACCAAACGACGAGCGTGACACCACGATGCCTGTAGCAATGGCAACAACGTTGCGCAAA
CTATTAACTGGCGAACTACTTACTCTAGCTTCCCGGCAACAATTAATAGACTGGATGGAGGCGGATAAAG
TTGCAGGACCACTTCTGCGCTCGGCCCTTCCGGCTGGCTGGTTTATTGCTGATAAATCTGGAGCCGGTGA
GCGTGGCTCTCGAGGTATCATTGCAGCACTGGGGCCAGATGGTAAGCCCTCCCGTATCGTAGTTATCTAC
ACGACGGGGAGTCAGGCAACTATGGATGAACGAAATAGACAGATCGCTGAGATAGGTGCCTCACTGATTA
AGCATTGGTAACTGTCAGACCAAGTTTACTCATATATACTTTAGATTGATTTAAAACTTCATTTTTAATT
TAAAAGGATCTAGGTGAAGATCCTTTTTGATAATCTCATGACCAAAATCCCTTAACGTGAGTTTTCGTTC
CACTGAGCGTCAGACCCCGTAGAAAAGATCAAAGGATCTTCTTGAGATCCTTTTTTTCTGCGCGTAATCT
GCTGCTTGCAAACAAAAAAACCACCGCTACCAGCGGTGGTTTGTTTGCCGGATCAAGAGCTACCAACTCT
TTTTCCGAAGGTAACTGGCTTCAGCAGAGCGCAGATACCAAATACTGTTCTTCTAGTGTAGCCGTAGTTA
GGCCACCACTTCAAGAACTCTGTAGCACCGCCTACATACCTCGCTCTGCTAATCCTGTTACCAGTGGCTG
CTGCCAGTGGCGATAAGTCGTGTCTTACCGGGTTGGACTCAAGACGATAGTTACCGGATAAGGCGCAGCG
GTCGGGCTGAACGGGGGGTTCGTGCACACAGCCCAGCTTGGAGCGAACGACCTACACCGAACTGAGATAC
CTACAGCGTGAGCTATGAGAAAGCGCCACGCTTCCCGAAGGGAGAAAGGCGGACAGGTATCCGGTAAGCG
GCAGGGTCGGAACAGGAGAGCGCACGAGGGAGCTTCCAGGGGGAAACGCCTGGTATCTTTATAGTCCTGT
CGGGTTTCGCCACCTCTGACTTGAGCGTCGATTTTTGTGATGCTCGTCAGGGGGGCGGAGCCTATGGAAA
AACGCCAGCAACGCGGCCTTTTTACGGTTCCTGGCCTTTTGCTGGCCTTTTGCTCACATGTTCTTTCCTG
CGTTATCCCCTGATTCTGTGGATAACCGTATTACCGCCTTTGAGTGAGCTGATACCGCTCGCCGCAGCCG
AACGACCGAGCGCAGCGAGTCAGTGAGCGAGGAAGCGGAAGAGCGCCCAATACGCAAACCGCCTCTCCCC
GCGCGTTGGCCGATTCATTAATGCAGCTGGCACGACAGGTTTCCCGACTGGAAAGCGGGCAGTGAGCGCA
ACGCAATTAATGTGAGTTAGCTCACTCATTAGGCACCCCAGGCTTTACACTTTATGCTTCCGGCTCGTAT
GTTGTGTGGAATTGTGAGCGGATAACAATTTCACACGAGCTATTTAGGTGACACTATAGAAGTGAAGCTT
GGTCTCAACCTGATAAGAAGTGATTCGCTGGGGTTTTTGAGAATTTTAGGACAAGTTTTGAGAATATTTT
TCTGTCTTTGGCATGAAAAGTGTGTAGTTGTTCTATGGAGGGTGGTGACATGATCGATCTCGGATTCGAA
GAGACTATTGGGAAGAAAAAAACTAGATTGCGAAAAGATTGAAACTGTGAAAAATTGATATGTAGATTGT
TGGAATATAATTGTCCCTATCAGATTGGTTTGTTTTTATACACATATGAGGGTCACATGATTTAGAAGGT
TATTTAAGATAATAAATGTAAAGAGTTAATTTTCGTATCCAACCACAAACTAGATTTTATTGATAGTTTC
AAAGTAACAGTTACTAAAGAAAAGTTTAAGAAATGAACTTTTTTTTCTAAGTTTGTTCTGTTACATGTAA
ATTTTACACCTAATGACAAGCTTCTCTTGGAGTTTAGTTGACTATTGACATTGAATTTTAATGACAATAA
AATTTAAAAGTAAAATAAAAATGAGTTTATTGGTCAAACGTTTTTAGCAAATCATTATTTACTAAATGAG
TCTTAACTATAATTAGACTCTAAAGTTGTTTCCTAATTAAGGTGGTCAATAAGAAATTGTATTTTAAAAC
TATTTAATGGTTGAGCTCTAAATAAAATTTGATGACAAAAAAAAAGAAAAAAACTATTTAATGGTGTCAT
TTCCTTCTATCCTAATCTTTTTTTTTTAAATCTAATTGGGGATTATTTAATCTTTTCATTTATTTATAAT
ATTAATCATTACCATTTATATGTTACTCAAATTGGTAAAGAATAATTAAAATTTTCAACAATTGTATATC
CACCAATTTACAAGTTCTTAAGCCAGAACATATTTTCCCTAATAAACAAATTTTGAATACATTGTCTAAA
AAAAATTGTCACAGTAATTTCTTAAGAAAACTAAAAAGACTATTCTACATATTAACAAAAAAAAAATCAT
GTAAATATTGTACGTTGAAAAGAGAAAACCTCTCTCACCCTGGTCGCAAAGAAAATCCTTTAAAATCCTT
GAAAATCTTAAAAACTTGTTGGATAAATAGTAGATCTTCGATGAAAATATGGACATGTAGAAGATTTTAG
CAGAAAATCCTTTTTGTAGTTTTTGGAACAATTTTCACCTACTGGCAGCTTTTACCACGACCTGAATTTT
TTCATCGACTGGCTTTACCACAAGATGAGGCCAAATTCTCCAACTTTTTGTAAAAAGGATTGCAACTCTT
TTTATAAAGGCTTAAATTTTATTTTATTTTTGCTTTAGACATCAATTTATGTTGGGCCTGCCTTGACGTG
TTGGCTAACAAACCATGAACTCTAAACCTCAAACTGTACAGTCTCTTTAAACCCTTTTGATACAAAATCT
CAACAGCAACGAGAATATATATTAGTTCCCAAGAATACATGAACGATCCCATGAAGAAGATTATACCCAA
CACGTGTTACACGTCTATGTTTTCAGTTCGGAGTATGAAATTGTGTGACATTATGGTATCATCAGAATGA
AAATTTAAACATACTTTTAAGCGTAATAATATCCTCAAAGGTTTTAGCAAAAAATAACATTGTAGGTGTC
AAATCCAACATAGAAACACAATATAGATATACGAAAAATAATCTAAGTTAACGCGCTCAATGAAGAATGT
GAAAATTTAAATGAACGCAAATACACAATCATGAAATTTTTTGTTTAAAGAACAAAAAAAAAGTGATTAC
GAATAAAAGCAAGTCAAATGTTCAACTTAGTCATGTAAAGACTTTTTAATAATCTTCGGTCAACTAGGTT
TTCTTCCACCTATTTCTACGTGTGGTGTGACACGAAGTCGGCCGTATGATTTAATAGGTTTTAAAGAAAA
AGAAAAAAATAAACTCACCTCTAATCTTTTTTTTTCTCGCAAACTAACCTCTAATATACATTATTCTTTC
TGAAAATTATATACATTTTTAAAAAATATTTGATTTTTTAATTCGTTCTAGTCAAATTTAAATGTTGGCT
TAATTAAGCAAAGCTAGTCACTTAGTTGATATTTAGTATCACCTTAATAATAATAATGTAATGTTTTTGG
AAGACCACGTATTTTCCTCATAAGGCCTGGATAACGCGTTACTTCTCCAAAATGACCAAAAAAAGTCTTC
TCTAAGGTATGTTATTAAATCATTTAAATTAATATAGTCTACTTGCAAATTCCGTCACGTAATTAGACTG
AATTGGTTATCTTCTTCAAAACTATCATTTTATTTGACCCGTAGTCTCTCCGATCCCCTTGTAGTTATGA
AATCATCATAGTTATGTCTCTTTTCCATCATCTCGTGTCTCGTTTTCTTTCATTATGGCTTTTAATTTTC
CTCGTCTTCTTAGTATTATCACTCGGGAAATCTCAAAAGGAAGCTTTACAAGTTAAAGTGGGGATTGTTC
TTGGCAGTAATGTGACATTAGCAGATTTGAGCTTGCGAGCTATCAATAACATGAGACCGAATTCTCGCCC
TATAGTGAGTCGTATTACCTGGCCGTCGTTTTACAACGTCGTGACTGGGAAAACCCTGGCGTTACCCAAC
TTAATCGCCTTGCAGCACATCCCCCTTTCGCCAGCTGGCGTAATAGCGAAGAGGCCCGCACCGATCGCCC
TTCCCAACAGTTGCGCAGCCTGAATGGCGAATGGCGCCTGATGCGGTATTTTCTCCTTACGCATCTGTGC
GGTATTTCACACCGCATATGGTGCACTCTCAGTACAATCTGCTCTGATGCCGCATAGTTAAGCCAGCCCC
GACACCCGCCAACACCCGCTGACGCGCCCTGACGGGCTTGTCTGCTCCCGGCATCCGCTTACAGACAAGC
TGTGACCGTCTCCGGGAGCTGCATGTGTCAGAGGTTTTCACCGTCATCACCGAAACGCGCGA
